>Addgene plasmid #111584 | pAAV-TIWB-myrmScarlet-I-P2A-post-eGRASP | depositor full sequence | sequence record 209582 | pAAV-TIWB-myrmScarlet-I-P2A-post-eGRASP sequence 6195 bps
CCTGCAGGCAGCTGCGCGCTCGCTCGCTCACTGAGGCCGCCCGGGCAAAGCCCGGGCGTCGGGCGACCTT
TGGTCGCCCGGCCTCAGTGAGCGAGCGAGCGCGCAGAGAGGGAGTGGCCAACTCCATCACTAGGGGTTCC
TGCGGCCGCACGCGTTGGCTTTACTCCCTATCAGTGATAGAGAACGTATGAAGAGTTTACTCCCTATCAG
TGATAGAGAACGTATGCAGACTTTACTCCCTATCAGTGATAGAGAACGTATAAGGAGTTTACTCCCTATC
AGTGATAGAGAACGTATGACCAGTTTACTCCCTATCAGTGATAGAGAACGTATCTACAGTTTACTCCCTA
TCAGTGATAGAGAACGTATATCCAGTTTACTCCCTATCAGTGATAGAGAACGTATAAGCTTTAGGCGTGT
ACGGTGGGCGCCTATAAAAGCAGAGCTCGTTTAGTGAACCGTCAGATCGCCTGGAGCAATTCCACAACAC
TTTTGTCTTATACCAACTTTCCGTACCACTTCCTACCCTCGTAAAGCTAGTCGAACTTAAGCTGCAGAAG
TTGGTCGTGAGGCACTGGGCAGGTAAGTATCAAGGTTACAAGACAGGTTTAAGGAGACCAATAGAAACTG
GGCTTGTCGAGACAGAGAAGACTCTTGCGTTTCTGATAGGCACCTATTGGTCTTACTGACATCCACTTTG
CCTTTCTCTCCACAGGTGTCCACTCCCAGTTCAATTACAGCTCTTAAGGCTAGAGTACTTAATACGACTC
ACTATAGGCTAGCCACCATGGGCTGTGTGCAGTGTAAGGACAAGGAGGCTACCAAGCTGACAGGAGGCGT
GAGCAAGGGCGAGGCAGTGATCAAGGAGTTCATGCGGTTCAAGGTGCACATGGAGGGCTCCATGAACGGC
CACGAGTTCGAGATCGAGGGCGAGGGCGAGGGCCGCCCCTACGAGGGCACCCAGACCGCCAAGCTGAAGG
TGACCAAGGGTGGCCCCCTGCCCTTCTCCTGGGACATCCTGTCCCCTCAGTTCATGTACGGCTCCAGGGC
CTTCATCAAGCACCCCGCCGACATCCCCGACTACTATAAGCAGTCCTTCCCCGAGGGCTTCAAGTGGGAG
CGCGTGATGAACTTCGAGGACGGCGGCGCCGTGACCGTGACCCAGGACACCTCCCTGGAGGACGGCACCC
TGATCTACAAGGTGAAGCTCCGCGGCACCAACTTCCCTCCTGACGGCCCCGTAATGCAGAAGAAGACAAT
GGGCTGGGAAGCGTCCACCGAGCGGTTGTACCCCGAGGACGGCGTGCTGAAGGGCGACATTAAGATGGCC
CTGCGCCTGAAGGACGGCGGCCGCTACCTGGCGGACTTCAAGACCACCTACAAGGCCAAGAAGCCCGTGC
AGATGCCCGGCGCCTACAACGTCGACCGCAAGTTGGACATCACCTCCCACAACGAGGACTACACCGTGGT
GGAACAGTACGAACGCTCCGAGGGCCGCCACTCCACCGGCGGCATGGACGAGCTGTACAAGGGAAGCGGA
GCTACTAACTTCAGCCTGCTGAAGCAGGCTGGAGACGTGGAGGAGAACCCTGGACCTGAGACCGACACCC
TCCTGCTATGGGTGCTGCTGCTCTGGGTGCCCGGCAGCACCGGCGACGCACCGGTCGGAGGCAACGACCC
TAACCTGTTCGTCGCCCTGTACGACTTCGTCGCCTCTGGCGACAACACCCTGAGCATCACCAAGGGCGAG
AAGCTGAGAGTCCTGGGCTACAACCACAACGGCGAGTGGTGCGAGGCCCAGACCAAGAACGGCCAGGGCT
GGGTCCCTAGCAACTACATCACACCTGTCAACAGCACCGGTGGAGGCAGCGGAGGAGGCTCCGGAAGAGA
CCACATGGTGCTGCACGAGTACGTGAACGCTGCTGGAATCACAGGAGGAGGCTCCGGAGGCGGAAGCGGT
ACCCTCGAGCTGGTGCCCCACTTGCATAACCTCAATGACATCAGCCAATACACAAGTACAACCACCAAGG
TCCCAAGCACTGACATCACCCTTCGACCAACTCGGAAAAACTCAACCCCTGTGACCAGCGCATTTCCAAC
CGCTAAGCAAGACGACCCCAAACAACAGCCTAGTCCATTTAGCGTAGACCAAAGGGACTACAGCACAGAG
CTGTCCGTGACCATAGCTGTAGGAGCTTCCCTGCTTTTCCTGAACATTCTGGCTTTCGCGGCCCTCTATT
ACAAGAAGGACAAAAGGCGCCACGACGTACATAGGAGATGTAGTCCGCAACGAACTACAACCAATGATCT
TACGCACGCACCTGAGGAGGAGATCATGAGTCTTCAGATGAAACACACAGACCTGGACCACGAGTGTGAA
TCCATCCATCCCCATGAGGTGGTGCTGAGGACAGCATGCCCTCCGGACTATACCCTGGCAATGCGCCGAA
GCCCAGACGACATTCCCCTGATGACACCCAATACCATAACCATGATTCCCAACACTATTCCAGGAATCCA
GCCTCTCCACACTTTCAACACATTCACTGGTGGACAGAATAATACTCTCCCTCATCCGCATCCACACCCC
CACTCCCACAGCTAAGAATTCCTGCAGCCCCGATAATCAACCTCTGGATTACAAAATTTGTGAAAGATTG
ACTGGTATTCTTAACTATGTTGCTCCTTTTACGCTATGTGGATACGCTGCTTTAATGCCTTTGTATCATG
CTATTGCTTCCCGTATGGCTTTCATTTTCTCCTCCTTGTATAAATCCTGGTTGCTGTCTCTTTATGAGGA
GTTGTGGCCCGTTGTCAGGCAACGTGGCGTGGTGTGCACTGTGTTTGCTGACGCAACCCCCACTGGTTGG
GGCATTGCCACCACCTGTCAGCTCCTTTCCGGGACTTTCGCTTTCCCCCTCCCTATTGCCACGGCGGAAC
TCATCGCCGCCTGCCTTGCCCGCTGCTGGACAGGGGCTCGGCTGTTGGGCACTGACAATTCCGTGGTGTT
GTCGGGGAAATCATCGTCCTTTCCTTGGCTGCTCGCCTGTGTTGCCACCTGGATTCTGCGCGGGACGTCC
TTCTGCTACGTCCCTTCGGCCCTCAATCCAGCGGACCTTCCTTCCCGCGGCCTGCTGCCGGCTCTGCGGC
CTCTTCCGCGTCTTCGCCTTCGCCCTCAGACGAGTCGGATCTCCCTTTGGGCCGCCTCCCCGCATCGGGG
GGATCCTGTGCCTTCTAGTTGCCAGCCATCTGTTGTTTGCCCCTCCCCCGTGCCTTCCTTGACCCTGGAA
GGTGCCACTCCCACTGTCCTTTCCTAATAAAATGAGGAAATTGCATCGCATTGTCTGAGTAGGTGTCATT
CTATTCTGGGGGGTGGGGTGGGGCAGGACAGCAAGGGGGAGGATTGGGAAGACAATAGCAGGCATGCTGG
GGATGCGGTGGGCTCTATGGCGGCCGCAGGAACCCCTAGTGATGGAGTTGGCCACTCCCTCTCTGCGCGC
TCGCTCGCTCACTGAGGCCGGGCGACCAAAGGTCGCCCGACGCCCGGGCTTTGCCCGGGCGGCCTCAGTG
AGCGAGCGAGCGCGCAGCTGCCTGCAGGGGCGCCTGATGCGGTATTTTCTCCTTACGCATCTGTGCGGTA
TTTCACACCGCATA
[142 nt withheld, positions 3655-3796]
C
[141 nt withheld, positions 3798-3938]
CCTTTGACGTTGGAGTCCACGTTCTTT
[37 nt withheld, positions 3966-4002]
ACCCTATCTCGGGCTATTCTTTTGATTTATAAGGGATTTTGCCGATTTCGGCCTATTGGTTAAAAAATGA
GCTGATTTAACAAAAATTTAACGCGAATTTTAACAAAATATTAACGTTTACAATTTTATGGTGCACTCTC
AGTACAATCTGCTCTGATGCCGCATAGTTAAGCCAGCCCCGACACCCGCCAACACCCGCTGACGCGCCCT
GACGGGCTTGTCTGCTCCCGGCATCCGCTTACAGACAAGCTGTGACCGTCTCCGGGAGCTGCATGTGTCA
GAGGTTTTCACCGTCATCACCGAAACGCGCGAGACGAAAGGGCCTCGTGATACGCCTATTTTTATAGGTT
AATGTCATGATAATAATGGTTTCTTAGACGTCAGGTGGCACTTTTCGGGGAAATGTGCGCGGAACCCCTA
TTTGTTTATTTTTCTAAATACATTCAAATATGTATCCGCTCATGAGACAATAACCCTGATAAATGCTTCA
ATAATATTGAAAAAGGAAGAGTATGAGTATTCAACATTTCCGTGTCGCCCTTATTCCCTTTTTTGCGGCA
TTTTGCCTTCCTGTTTTTGCTCACCCAGAAACGCTGGTGAAAGTAAAAGATGCTGAAGATCAGTTGGGTG
CACGAGTGGGTTACATCGAACTGGATCTCAACAGCGGTAAGATCCTTGAGAGTTTTCGCCCCGAAGAACG
TTTTCCAATGATGAGCACTTTTAAAGTTCTGCTATGTGGCGCGGTATTATCCCGTATTGACGCCGGGCAA
GAGCAACTCGGTCGCCGCATACACTATTCTCAGAATGACTTGGTTGAGTACTCACCAGTCACAGAAAAGC
ATCTTACGGATGGCATGACAGTAAGAGAATTATGCAGTGCTGCCATAACCATGAGTGATAACACTGCGGC
CAACTTACTTCTGACAACGATCGGAGGACCGAAGGAGCTAACCGCTTTTTTGCACAACATGGGGGATCAT
GTAACTCGCCTTGATCGTTGGGAACCGGAGCTGAATGAAGCCATACCAAACGACGAGCGTGACACCACGA
TGCCTGTAGCAATGGCAACAACGTTGCGCAAACTATTAACTGGCGAACTACTTACTCTAGCTTCCCGGCA
ACAATTAATAGACTGGATGGAGGCGGATAAAGTTGCAGGACCACTTCTGCGCTCGGCCCTTCCGGCTGGC
TGGTTTATTGCTGATAAATCTGGAGCCGGTGAGCGTGGGTCTCGCGGTATCATTGCAGCACTGGGGCCAG
ATGGTAAGCCCTCCCGTATCGTAGTTATCTACACGACGGGGAGTCAGGCAACTATGGATGAACGAAATAG
ACAGATCGCTGAGATAGGTGCCTCACTGATTAAGCATTGGTAACTGTCAGACCAAGTTTACTCATATATA
CTTTAGATTGATTTAAAACTTCATTTTTAATTTAAAAGGATCTAGGTGAAGATCCTTTTTGATAATCTCA
TGACCAAAATCCCTTAACGTGAGTTTTCGTTCCACTGAGCGTCAGACCCCGTAGAAAAGATCAAAGGATC
TTCTTGAGATCCTTTTTTTCTGCGCGTAATCTGCTGCTTGCAAACAAAAAAACCACCGCTACCAGCGGTG
GTTTGTTTGCCGGATCAAGAGCTACCAACTCTTTTTCCGAAGGTAACTGGCTTCAGCAGAGCGCAGATAC
CAAATACTGTCCTTCTAGTGTAGCCGTAGTTAGGCCACCACTTCAAGAACTCTGTAGCACCGCCTACATA
CCTCGCTCTGCTAATCCTGTTACCAGTGGCTGCTGCCAGTGGCGATAAGTCGTGTCTTACCGGGTTGGAC
TCAAGACGATAGTTACCGGATAAGGCGCAGCGGTCGGGCTGAACGGGGGGTTCGTGCACACAGCCCAGCT
TGGAGCGAACGACCTACACCGAACTGAGATACCTACAGCGTGAGCTATGAGAAAGCGCCACGCTTCCCGA
AGGGAGAAAGGCGGACAGGTATCCGGTAAGCGGCAGGGTCGGAACAGGAGAGCGCACGAGGGAGCTTCCA
GGGGGAAACGCCTGGTATCTTTATAGTCCTGTCGGGTTTCGCCACCTCTGACTTGAGCGTCGATTTTTGT
GATGCTCGTCAGGGGGGCGGAGCCTATGGAAAAACGCCAGCAACGCGGCCTTTTTACGGTTCCTGGCCTT
TTGCTGGCCTTTTGCTCACATGT
Features (pLannotate 1.2.2; 18 found; start..end, strand, type, name):
      1..141     -  repeat_region  AAV2 ITR: inverted terminal repeat of adeno-associated virus serotype 2 inverted
    160..535     +  promoter       TRE3G promoter: 3rd-generation Tet-responsive promoter that can be activated by binding of Tet-On® 3G
    583..715     +  intron         chimeric intron: chimera between introns from human β-globin and immunoglobulin heavy chain genes
    760..778     +  promoter       T7 promoter: promoter for bacteriophage T7 RNA polymerase
    839..1531    +  CDS            mScarlet-I: mScarlet-I is a basic (constitutively fluorescent) red fluorescent protein published in 2016, derived from synthetic construct. It is reported to be a rapidly-maturing monomer with moderate acid sensitivity.
   1598..1657    +  CDS            KV3A6_MOUSE (fragment): Experimental evidence at protein level: Swiss-Prot protein existence level 1. From Mus musculus (Mouse).
   1673..1855    +  CDS            ABL (fragment): ABL_FSVHY - Experimental evidence at transcript level: Swiss-Prot protein existence level 2. From Feline sarcoma virus (strain Hardy-Zuckerman 2).
   2006..2575    +  CDS            NLGN4X (fragment): NLGNX_MACMU - Also known as NLGN4. Experimental evidence at transcript level: Swiss-Prot protein existence level 2. Putative neuronal cell surface protein involved in cell-cell- interactions. From Macaca mulatta (Rhesus macaque).
   2625..3213    +  misc_feature   WPRE: woodchuck hepatitis virus posttranscriptional regulatory element
   3226..3450    +  polyA_signal   bGH poly(A) signal: bovine growth hormone polyadenylation signal
   3458..3598    +  repeat_region  AAV2 ITR: inverted terminal repeat of adeno-associated virus serotype 2 inverted
   3603..3654    -  misc_feature   bom (fragment): basis of mobility region from pBR322
   3673..4053    +  rep_origin     M13 ori (sequence partly withheld): M13 bacteriophage origin of replication; arrow indicates direction of (+) strand synthesis
   4129..4178    -  misc_feature   bom (fragment): basis of mobility region from pBR322
   4280..4315    -  CDS            rop (fragment): Rop protein, which maintains plasmids at low copy number; rop
   4410..4514    +  promoter       AmpR promoter: bla
   4515..5375    +  CDS            AmpR: β-lactamase; bla; confers resistance to ampicillin, carbenicillin, and related antibiotics
   5546..6134    +  rep_origin     ori: high-copy-number ColE1/pMB1/pBR322/pUC origin of replication
