>Addgene plasmid #111584 | pAAV-TIWB-myrmScarlet-I-P2A-post-eGRASP | addgene full sequence | sequence record 212614 | Addgene NGS Result
CGCCTGGTATCTTTATAGTCCTGTCGGGTTTCGCCACCTCTGACTTGAGCGTCGATTTTTGTGATGCTCG
TCAGGGGGGCGGAGCCTATGGAAAAACGCCAGCAACGCGGCCTTTTTACGGTTCCTGGCCTTTTGCTGGC
CTTTTGCTCACATGTCCTGCAGGCAGCTGCGCGCTCGCTCGCTCACTGAGGCCGCCCGGGCGTCGGGCGA
CCTTTGGTCGCCCGGCCTCAGTGAGCGAGCGAGCGCGCAGAGAGGGAGTGGCCAACTCCATCACTAGGGG
TTCCTGCGGCCGCACGCGTTGGCTTTACTCCCTATCAGTGATAGAGAACGTATGAAGAGTTTACTCCCTA
TCAGTGATAGAGAACGTATGCAGACTTTACTCCCTATCAGTGATAGAGAACGTATAAGGAGTTTACTCCC
TATCAGTGATAGAGAACGTATGACCAGTTTACTCCCTATCAGTGATAGAGAACGTATCTACAGTTTACTC
CCTATCAGTGATAGAGAACGTATATCCAGTTTACTCCCTATCAGTGATAGAGAACGTATAAGCTTTAGGC
GTGTACGGTGGGCGCCTATAAAAGCAGAGCTCGTTTAGTGAACCGTCAGATCGCCTGGAGCAATTCCACA
ACACTTTTGTCTTATACCAACTTTCCGTACCACTTCCTACCCTCGTAAAGCTAGTCGAACTTAAGCTGCA
GAAGTTGGTCGTGAGGCACTGGGCAGGTAAGTATCAAGGTTACAAGACAGGTTTAAGGAGACCAATAGAA
ACTGGGCTTGTCGAGACAGAGAAGACTCTTGCGTTTCTGATAGGCACCTATTGGTCTTACTGACATCCAC
TTTGCCTTTCTCTCCACAGGTGTCCACTCCCAGTTCAATTACAGCTCTTAAGGCTAGAGTACTTAATACG
ACTCACTATAGGCTAGCCACCATGGGCTGTGTGCAGTGTAAGGACAAGGAGGCTACCAAGCTGACAGGAG
GCGTGAGCAAGGGCGAGGCAGTGATCAAGGAGTTCATGCGGTTCAAGGTGCACATGGAGGGCTCCATGAA
CGGCCACGAGTTCGAGATCGAGGGCGAGGGCGAGGGCCGCCCCTACGAGGGCACCCAGACCGCCAAGCTG
AAGGTGACCAAGGGTGGCCCCCTGCCCTTCTCCTGGGACATCCTGTCCCCTCAGTTCATGTACGGCTCCA
GGGCCTTCATCAAGCACCCCGCCGACATCCCCGACTACTATAAGCAGTCCTTCCCCGAGGGCTTCAAGTG
GGAGCGCGTGATGAACTTCGAGGACGGCGGCGCCGTGACCGTGACCCAGGACACCTCCCTGGAGGACGGC
ACCCTGATCTACAAGGTGAAGCTCCGCGGCACCAACTTCCCTCCTGACGGCCCCGTAATGCAGAAGAAGA
CAATGGGCTGGGAAGCGTCCACCGAGCGGTTGTACCCCGAGGACGGCGTGCTGAAGGGCGACATTAAGAT
GGCCCTGCGCCTGAAGGACGGCGGCCGCTACCTGGCGGACTTCAAGACCACCTACAAGGCCAAGAAGCCC
GTGCAGATGCCCGGCGCCTACAACGTCGACCGCAAGTTGGACATCACCTCCCACAACGAGGACTACACCG
TGGTGGAACAGTACGAACGCTCCGAGGGCCGCCACTCCACCGGCGGCATGGACGAGCTGTACAAGGGAAG
CGGAGCTACTAACTTCAGCCTGCTGAAGCAGGCTGGAGACGTGGAGGAGAACCCTGGACCTGAGACCGAC
ACCCTCCTGCTATGGGTGCTGCTGCTCTGGGTGCCCGGCAGCACCGGCGACGCACCGGTCGGAGGCAACG
ACCCTAACCTGTTCGTCGCCCTGTACGACTTCGTCGCCTCTGGCGACAACACCCTGAGCATCACCAAGGG
CGAGAAGCTGAGAGTCCTGGGCTACAACCACAACGGCGAGTGGTGCGAGGCCCAGACCAAGAACGGCCAG
GGCTGGGTCCCTAGCAACTACATCACACCTGTCAACAGCACCGGTGGAGGCAGCGGAGGAGGCTCCGGAA
GAGACCACATGGTGCTGCACGAGTACGTGAACGCTGCTGGAATCACAGGAGGAGGCTCCGGAGGCGGAAG
CGGTACCCTCGAGCTGGTGCCCCACTTGCATAACCTCAATGACATCAGCCAATACACAAGTACAACCACC
AAGGTCCCAAGCACTGACATCACCCTTCGACCAACTCGGAAAAACTCAACCCCTGTGACCAGCGCATTTC
CAACCGCTAAGCAAGACGACCCCAAACAACAGCCTAGTCCATTTAGCGTAGACCAAAGGGACTACAGCAC
AGAGCTGTCCGTGACCATAGCTGTAGGAGCTTCCCTGCTTTTCCTGAACATTCTGGCTTTCGCGGCCCTC
TATTACAAGAAGGACAAAAGGCGCCACGACGTACATAGGAGATGTAGTCCGCAACGAACTACAACCAATG
ATCTTACGCACGCACCTGAGGAGGAGATCATGAGTCTTCAGATGAAACACACAGACCTGGACCACGAGTG
TGAATCCATCCATCCCCATGAGGTGGTGCTGAGGACAGCATGCCCTCCGGACTATACCCTGGCAATGCGC
CGAAGCCCAGACGACATTCCCCTGATGACACCCAATACCATAACCATGATTCCCAACACTATTCCAGGAA
TCCAGCCTCTCCACACTTTCAACACATTCACTGGTGGACAGAATAATACTCTCCCTCATCCGCATCCACA
CCCCCACTCCCACAGCTAAGAATTCCTGCAGCCCCGATAATCAACCTCTGGATTACAAAATTTGTGAAAG
ATTGACTGGTATTCTTAACTATGTTGCTCCTTTTACGCTATGTGGATACGCTGCTTTAATGCCTTTGTAT
CATGCTATTGCTTCCCGTATGGCTTTCATTTTCTCCTCCTTGTATAAATCCTGGTTGCTGTCTCTTTATG
AGGAGTTGTGGCCCGTTGTCAGGCAACGTGGCGTGGTGTGCACTGTGTTTGCTGACGCAACCCCCACTGG
TTGGGGCATTGCCACCACCTGTCAGCTCCTTTCCGGGACTTTCGCTTTCCCCCTCCCTATTGCCACGGCG
GAACTCATCGCCGCCTGCCTTGCCCGCTGCTGGACAGGGGCTCGGCTGTTGGGCACTGACAATTCCGTGG
TGTTGTCGGGGAAATCATCGTCCTTTCCTTGGCTGCTCGCCTGTGTTGCCACCTGGATTCTGCGCGGGAC
GTCCTTCTGCTACGTCCCTTCGGCCCTCAATCCAGCGGACCTTCCTTCCCGCGGCCTGCTGCCGGCTCTG
CGGCCTCTTCCGCGTCTTCGCCTTCGCCCTCAGACGAGTCGGATCTCCCTTTGGGCCGCCTCCCCGCATC
GGGGGGATCCTGTGCCTTCTAGTTGCCAGCCATCTGTTGTTTGCCCCTCCCCCGTGCCTTCCTTGACCCT
GGAAGGTGCCACTCCCACTGTCCTTTCCTAATAAAATGAGGAAATTGCATCGCATTGTCTGAGTAGGTGT
CATTCTATTCTGGGGGGTGGGGTGGGGCAGGACAGCAAGGGGGAGGATTGGGAAGACAATAGCAGGCATG
CTGGGGATGCGGTGGGCTCTATGGCGGCCGCAGGAACCCCTAGTGATGGAGTTGGCCACTCCCTCTCTGC
GCGCTCGCTCGCTCACTGAGGCCGGGCGACCAAAGGTCGCCCGACGCCCGGGCTTTGCCCGGGCGGCCTC
AGTGAGCGAGCGAGCGCGCAGCTGCCTGCAGGGGCGCCTGATGCGGTATTTTCTCCTTACGCATCTGTGC
GGTATTTCACACCGCATA
[95 nt withheld, positions 3799-3893]
T
[46 nt withheld, positions 3895-3940]
C
[141 nt withheld, positions 3942-4082]
CCTTTGACGTTGGAGTCCACGTTCTTT
[37 nt withheld, positions 4110-4146]
ACTCTATCTCGGGCTATTCTTTTGATTTATAAGGGATTTTGCCGATTTCGGTCTATTGGTTAAAAAATGA
GCTGATTTAACAAAAATTTAACGCGAATTTTAACAAAATATTAACGTTTACAATTTTATGGTGCACTCTC
AGTACAATCTGCTCTGATGCCGCATAGTTAAGCCAGCCCCGACACCCGCCAACACCCGCTGACGCGCCCT
GACGGGCTTGTCTGCTCCCGGCATCCGCTTACAGACAAGCTGTGACCGTCTCCGGGAGCTGCATGTGTCA
GAGGTTTTCACCGTCATCACCGAAACGCGCGAGACGAAAGGGCCTCGTGATACGCCTATTTTTATAGGTT
AATGTCATGATAATAATGGTTTCTTAGACGTCAGGTGGCACTTTTCGGGGAAATGTGCGCGGAACCCCTA
TTTGTTTATTTTTCTAAATACATTCAAATATGTATCCGCTCATGAGACAATAACCCTGATAAATGCTTCA
ATAATATTGAAAAAGGAAGAGTATGAGTATTCAACATTTCCGTGTCGCCCTTATTCCCTTTTTTGCGGCA
TTTTGCCTTCCTGTTTTTGCTCACCCAGAAACGCTGGTGAAAGTAAAAGATGCTGAAGATCAGTTGGGTG
CACGAGTGGGTTACATCGAACTGGATCTCAACAGCGGTAAGATCCTTGAGAGTTTTCGCCCCGAAGAACG
TTTTCCAATGATGAGCACTTTTAAAGTTCTGCTATGTGGCGCGGTATTATCCCGTATTGACGCCGGGCAA
GAGCAACTCGGTCGCCGCATACACTATTCTCAGAATGACTTGGTTGAGTACTCACCAGTCACAGAAAAGC
ATCTTACGGATGGCATGACAGTAAGAGAATTATGCAGTGCTGCCATAACCATGAGTGATAACACTGCGGC
CAACTTACTTCTGACAACGATCGGAGGACCGAAGGAGCTAACCGCTTTTTTGCACAACATGGGGGATCAT
GTAACTCGCCTTGATCGTTGGGAACCGGAGCTGAATGAAGCCATACCAAACGACGAGCGTGACACCACGA
TGCCTGTAGCAATGGCAACAACGTTGCGCAAACTATTAACTGGCGAACTACTTACTCTAGCTTCCCGGCA
ACAATTAATAGACTGGATGGAGGCGGATAAAGTTGCAGGACCACTTCTGCGCTCGGCCCTTCCGGCTGGC
TGGTTTATTGCTGATAAATCTGGAGCCGGTGAGCGTGGGTCTCGCGGTATCATTGCAGCACTGGGGCCAG
ATGGTAAGCCCTCCCGTATCGTAGTTATCTACACGACGGGGAGTCAGGCAACTATGGATGAACGAAATAG
ACAGATCGCTGAGATAGGTGCCTCACTGATTAAGCATTGGTAACTGTCAGACCAAGTTTACTCATATATA
CTTTAGATTGATTTAAAACTTCATTTTTAATTTAAAAGGATCTAGGTGAAGATCCTTTTTGATAATCTCA
TGACCAAAATCCCTTAACGTGAGTTTTCGTTCCACTGAGCGTCAGACCCCGTAGAAAAGATCAAAGGATC
TTCTTGAGATCCTTTTTTTCTGCGCGTAATCTGCTGCTTGCAAACAAAAAAACCACCGCTACCAGCGGTG
GTTTGTTTGCCGGATCAAGAGCTACCAACTCTTTTTCCGAAGGTAACTGGCTTCAGCAGAGCGCAGATAC
CAAATACTGTTCTTCTAGTGTAGCCGTAGTTAGGCCACCACTTCAAGAACTCTGTAGCACCGCCTACATA
CCTCGCTCTGCTAATCCTGTTACCAGTGGCTGCTGCCAGTGGCGATAAGTCGTGTCTTACCGGGTTGGAC
TCAAGACGATAGTTACCGGATAAGGCGCAGCGGTCGGGCTGAACGGGGGGTTCGTGCACACAGCCCAGCT
TGGAGCGAACGACCTACACCGAACTGAGATACCTACAGCGTGAGCTATGAGAAAGCGCCACGCTTCCCGA
AGGGAGAAAGGCGGACAGGTATCCGGTAAGCGGCAGGGTCGGAACAGGAGAGCGCACGAGGGAGCTTCCA
GGGGGAAA
Features (pLannotate 1.2.2; 19 found; start..end, strand, type, name):
    167..194     +  repeat_region  AAV2 ITR (fragment): inverted terminal repeat of adeno-associated virus serotype 2 inverted
    223..250     +  repeat_region  AAV2 ITR (fragment): inverted terminal repeat of adeno-associated virus serotype 2 inverted
    304..679     +  promoter       TRE3G promoter: 3rd-generation Tet-responsive promoter that can be activated by binding of Tet-On® 3G
    727..859     +  intron         chimeric intron: chimera between introns from human β-globin and immunoglobulin heavy chain genes
    904..922     +  promoter       T7 promoter: promoter for bacteriophage T7 RNA polymerase
    983..1675    +  CDS            mScarlet-I: mScarlet-I is a basic (constitutively fluorescent) red fluorescent protein published in 2016, derived from synthetic construct. It is reported to be a rapidly-maturing monomer with moderate acid sensitivity.
   1742..1801    +  CDS            KV3A6_MOUSE (fragment): Experimental evidence at protein level: Swiss-Prot protein existence level 1. From Mus musculus (Mouse).
   1817..1999    +  CDS            ABL (fragment): ABL_FSVHY - Experimental evidence at transcript level: Swiss-Prot protein existence level 2. From Feline sarcoma virus (strain Hardy-Zuckerman 2).
   2150..2719    +  CDS            NLGN4X (fragment): NLGNX_MACMU - Also known as NLGN4. Experimental evidence at transcript level: Swiss-Prot protein existence level 2. Putative neuronal cell surface protein involved in cell-cell- interactions. From Macaca mulatta (Rhesus macaque).
   2769..3357    +  misc_feature   WPRE: woodchuck hepatitis virus posttranscriptional regulatory element
   3370..3594    +  polyA_signal   bGH poly(A) signal: bovine growth hormone polyadenylation signal
   3602..3742    +  repeat_region  AAV2 ITR: inverted terminal repeat of adeno-associated virus serotype 2 inverted
   3747..3798    -  misc_feature   bom (fragment): basis of mobility region from pBR322
   3817..4272    +  rep_origin     f1 ori (sequence partly withheld): f1 bacteriophage origin of replication; arrow indicates direction of (+) strand synthesis
   4273..4322    -  misc_feature   bom (fragment): basis of mobility region from pBR322
   4424..4459    -  CDS            rop (fragment): Rop protein, which maintains plasmids at low copy number; rop
   4554..4658    +  promoter       AmpR promoter: bla
   4659..5519    +  CDS            AmpR: β-lactamase; bla; confers resistance to ampicillin, carbenicillin, and related antibiotics
   5690..94      +  rep_origin     ori (across the origin): high-copy-number ColE1/pMB1/pBR322/pUC origin of replication
