[The description below was written by a language model from this plasmid's Addgene catalogue record and pLannotate feature annotations shown in this document.]
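Description:
pAAV-TIWB-myrmScarlet-I-P2A-post-eGRASP is an adeno-associated virus transfer plasmid of about 6.2 kb, built on a pAAV backbone for packaging a tetracycline-regulated expression cassette into recombinant AAV. In bacteria it replicates from a high-copy ColE1/pUC-type origin and is selected through the β-lactamase (AmpR) gene; a filamentous-phage f1/M13 origin is also present. AAV2 inverted terminal repeats flank the cassette and provide the signals for genome replication and encapsidation. In the depositor's sequence both ITRs are annotated at full length. In the repository's sequencing result, which is 11 nt shorter, the 5′ ITR is detected only as short fragments. This could reflect the difficulty of sequencing these repeats or a partial deletion, and the record does not resolve which.

Between the ITRs, a Tet-responsive promoter (listed as tetO, annotated as TRE3G) is followed by a chimeric β-globin/immunoglobulin intron and a short T7 promoter, then a single 1.8 kb open reading frame. It encodes myristoylated, and thus membrane-targeted, mScarlet-I red fluorescent protein. A self-cleaving P2A peptide joins it to post-eGRASP, so the two proteins are produced separately from one transcript. The automated annotation of the post-eGRASP region picks up a mouse immunoglobulin kappa fragment (probably a signal peptide), an Abl-derived fragment and a neuroligin-like fragment. The split-GFP portion implied by the eGRASP name is not annotated. A WPRE and a bGH polyadenylation signal enhance and terminate expression.

Transcription depends on a tetracycline-controlled transactivator supplied separately. The associated publication concerns mapping synaptic connections among engram cells, consistent with using this vector to label transactivator-expressing postsynaptic neurons in red while displaying the postsynaptic half of the eGRASP synapse reporter.
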