Addgene plasmid #111584: pAAV-TIWB-myrmScarlet-I-P2A-post-eGRASP
Purpose: An AAV vector that expresses myristoylated mScarlet-I and post-eGRASP linked by self-cleaving P2A peptide under the tetO promoter.
Depositing lab: Bong-Kiun Kaang. Depositing organization: Seoul National University. Publication: Interregional synaptic maps among engram cells underlie memory formation. Choi JH, Sim SE, Kim JI, Choi DI, Oh J, Ye S, Lee J, Kim T, Ko HG, Lim CS, Kaang BK. Science. 2018 Apr 27;360(6387):430-435. doi: 10.1126/science.aas9204. PubMed 29700265.
Backbone
  Vector backbone: pAAV
  Backbone size w/o insert (bp): 4377
  Total vector size (bp): 6195
  Vector type: AAV
Growth in bacteria
  Bacterial resistance: Ampicillin, 100 μg/mL
  Growth temperature: 37°C
  Growth strain: NEB Stable
  Copy number: Unknown
Gene/Insert
  Gene/Insert name: myrmScarlet-I-P2A-post-eGRASP
  Insert size (bp): 1818
  Promoter: tetO
  Cloning method: Restriction Enzyme; 5′ cloning site NheI (not destroyed); 3′ cloning site EcoRI (not destroyed)
  Sequencing primers: 5′ None; 3′ None
Terms and licenses: Academic/Nonprofit Terms; Industry Terms: Not Available to Industry
How to cite: pAAV-TIWB-myrmScarlet-I-P2A-post-eGRASP was a gift from Bong-Kiun Kaang (Addgene plasmid # 111584 ; http://n2t.net/addgene:111584 ; RRID:Addgene_111584)
